Addgene plasmid #152475: pGBW-m4134154
Purpose: Mammalian expression plasmid for SARS-CoV-2 S (surface glycoprotein)
Depositing lab: Ginkgo Bioworks & Benjie Chen. Depositing organization: Ginkgo Bioworks.
Backbone
  Vector backbone: pTwist_CMV_Puro_6
  Backbone size w/o insert (bp): 6080
  Vector type: Mammalian Expression
  Selectable markers: Puromycin
Growth in bacteria
  Bacterial resistance: Ampicillin, 100 μg/mL
  Growth temperature: 37°C
  Growth strain: DH5alpha
  Copy number: High Copy
Gene/Insert
  Gene/Insert name: SARS-CoV-2 S (surface glycoprotein) (alt names: Spike protein; S protein)
  Species: Severe acute respiratory syndrome coronavirus 2
  Insert size (bp): 3815
  Mutation: wt
  Entrez Gene: S (a.k.a. GU280_gp02, spike glycoprotein)
  Promoter: CMV
  Tag / fusion protein: Cleavable TEV;HA (C terminal on backbone)
  Cloning method: Unknown
Resource information
  A portion of this plasmid was derived from a plasmid made by: GinkgoBioworks
Depositor comments: NCBI reference sequence: YP_009724390.1
How to cite: pGBW-m4134154 was a gift from Ginkgo Bioworks & Benjie Chen (Addgene plasmid # 152475 ; http://n2t.net/addgene:152475 ; RRID:Addgene_152475)
