[The description below was written by a language model from this plasmid's Addgene catalogue record and the feature table of its GenBank file.]
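Description:
pGBW-m4134154 is a 9,962 bp mammalian expression plasmid built on the pTwist_CMV_Puro_6 backbone and carrying the wild-type SARS-CoV-2 spike (S, surface glycoprotein) coding sequence, an insert of about 3.8 kb. It is maintained in E. coli through a high-copy ColE1/pUC-type origin and selected with ampicillin via the beta-lactamase gene. For selection in mammalian cells, a separate cassette places puromycin N-acetyltransferase under the human ubiquitin C promoter, followed by a synthetic polyadenylation signal, so transfected cells can be enriched or stable pools derived with puromycin.

Spike expression is driven by the human cytomegalovirus immediate-early enhancer and promoter and terminated by the SV40 poly(A) signal. The feature table does not annotate the spike open reading frame itself, but the unannotated span between the CMV promoter and the tags is consistent with the stated insert. Directly at its 3' end, the backbone supplies a TEV protease recognition site followed by an HA epitope tag. This gives a C-terminal HA fusion for detection or immunoaffinity capture, and the tag can be cleaved off with TEV protease. The expression unit is flanked by short 5' and 3' human beta-globin insulator elements. Bacterial T7 and rrnG terminators and an upstream synthetic poly(A) signal also surround it, an arrangement generally intended to shield the cassette from read-through transcription and neighbouring regulatory influences.

The plasmid belongs to a set of tagged SARS-CoV-2 protein constructs intended for mammalian expression and/or purification of viral proteins. The record does not state the cloning method or whether the insert was codon-optimised.
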