LOCUS       Exported 9962 bp ds-DNA circular SYN 12-MAY-2021
DEFINITION  Mammalian expression plasmid for SARS-CoV-2 S (surface
            glycoprotein).
ACCESSION   .
VERSION     .
KEYWORDS    pGBW-m4134154
SOURCE      synthetic DNA construct
  ORGANISM  synthetic DNA construct
REFERENCE   1 (bases 1 to 9962)
  TITLE     SARS-CoV-2 protein Mammalian expression constructs, tagged, for
            protein expression and/or purification
REFERENCE   2 (bases 1 to 9962)
  AUTHORS   .
  TITLE     Direct Submission
  JOURNAL   Exported May 12, 2021 from SnapGene Server 1.1.58
            http://www.snapgene.com
FEATURES             Location/Qualifiers
     source          1..9962
                     /organism="synthetic DNA construct"
                     /mol_type="other DNA"
     misc_feature    138..209
                     /label=5' beta-globin insulator
                     /note="insulator upstream of the human beta-globin locus
                     (Farrell et al., 2002)"
     terminator      214..260
                     /label=T7 terminator
                     /note="transcription terminator for bacteriophage T7 RNA
                     polymerase"
     polyA_signal    278..326
                     /note="synthetic polyadenylation signal"
     enhancer        407..710
                     /label=CMV enhancer
                     /note="human cytomegalovirus immediate early enhancer"
     promoter        712..914
                     /label=CMV promoter
                     /note="human cytomegalovirus (CMV) immediate early
                     promoter"
     primer_bind     865..885
                     /label=CMV-F
                     /note="Human CMV immediate early promoter, forward primer"
     CDS             4808..4828
                     /codon_start=1
                     /product="tobacco etch virus (TEV) protease recognition and
                     cleavage site"
                     /label=TEV site
                     /translation="ENLYFQS"
     CDS             4829..4855
                     /codon_start=1
                     /product="HA (human influenza hemagglutinin) epitope tag"
                     /label=HA
                     /translation="YPYDVPDYA"
     polyA_signal    4908..5029
                     /label=SV40 poly(A) signal
                     /note="SV40 polyadenylation signal"
     primer_bind     complement(4919..4938)
                     /label=EBV-rev
                     /note="SV40 polyA terminator, reverse primer"
     primer_bind     4973..4992
                     /label=SV40pA-R
                     /note="SV40 polyA, reverse primer"
     terminator      5144..5190
                     /label=T7 terminator
                     /note="transcription terminator for bacteriophage T7 RNA
                     polymerase"
     terminator      5220..5356
                     /label=rrnG terminator
                     /note="transcription terminator from the E. coli ribosomal
                     RNA rrnG operon (Albrechtsen et al., 1991)"
     misc_feature    5401..5472
                     /label=3' beta-globin insulator
                     /note="insulator downstream of the human beta-globin locus
                     (Farrell et al., 2002)"
     rep_origin      complement(5698..6286)
                     /direction=LEFT
                     /label=ori
                     /note="high-copy-number ColE1/pMB1/pBR322/pUC origin of
                     replication"
     primer_bind     complement(5778..5797)
                     /label=pBR322ori-F
                     /note="pBR322 origin, forward primer"
     promoter        6786..7995
                     /label=UbC promoter
                     /note="human ubiquitin C promoter"
     primer_bind     7832..7851
                     /label=hUBCpro-F
                     /note="Human Ubiquitin C (UbC) promoter, forward primer"
     CDS             7999..8598
                     /codon_start=1
                     /gene="pac from Streptomyces alboniger"
                     /product="puromycin N-acetyltransferase"
                     /label=PuroR
                     /note="confers resistance to puromycin"
                     /translation="MTEYKPTVRLATRDDVPRAVRTLAAAFADYPATRHTVDPDRHIER
                     VTELQELFLTRVGLDIGKVWVADDGAAVAVWTTPESVEAGAVFAEIGPRMAELSGSRLA
                     AQQQMEGLLAPHRPKEPAWFLATVGVSPDHQGKGLGSAVVLPGVEAAERAGVPAFLETS
                     APRNLPFYERLGFTVTADVEVPEGPRTWCMTRKPGA"
     primer_bind     complement(7999..8018)
                     /label=Puro-R
                     /note="Puromycin resistance gene, reverse primer. Also
                     called puro-variant-R"
     primer_bind     8495..8515
                     /label=Puro-F
                     /note="Puromycin resistance gene, forward primer"
     polyA_signal    8625..8673
                     /note="synthetic polyadenylation signal"
     CDS             8939..9799
                     /codon_start=1
                     /gene="bla"
                     /product="beta-lactamase"
                     /label=AmpR
                     /note="confers resistance to ampicillin, carbenicillin, and
                     related antibiotics"
                     /translation="MSIQHFRVALIPFFAAFCLPVFAHPETLVKVKDAEDQLGARVGYI
                     ELDLNSGKILESFRPEERFPMMSTFKVLLCGAVLSRIDAGQEQLGRRIHYSQNDLVEYS
                     PVTEKHLTDGMTVRELCSAAITMSDNTAANLLLTTIGGPKELTAFLHNMGDHVTRLDRW
                     EPELNEAIPNDERDTTMPVAMATTLRKLLTGELLTLASRQQLIDWMEADKVAGPLLRSA
                     LPAGWFIADKSGAGERGSRGIIAALGPDGKPSRIVVIYTTGSQATMDERNRQIAEIGAS
                     LIKHW"
     primer_bind     complement(9157..9176)
                     /label=Amp-R
                     /note="Ampicillin resistance gene, reverse primer"
     terminator      9812..9948
                     /label=rrnG terminator
                     /note="transcription terminator from the E. coli ribosomal
                     RNA rrnG operon (Albrechtsen et al., 1991)"
ORIGIN
        1 taaactcgac tctggctcta tcgaatctcc gtcgtttcga gcttacgcga acagccgtgg
       61 cgctcatttg ctcgtcgggc atcgaatctc gtcagctatc gtcagcttac ctttttggca
      121 gcgatcgcgg ctcccgacat cttggaccat tagctccaca ggtatcttct tccctctagt
      181 ggtcataaca gcagcttcag ctacctctca attcaaaaaa cccctcaaga cccgtttaga
      241 ggccccaagg ggttatgcta tcaatcgttg cgttacacac acaaaaaacc aacacacatc
      301 catcttcgat ggatagcgat tttattatct aactgctgat cgagtgtagc cagatctagt
      361 aatcaattac ggggtcatta gttcatagcc catatatgga gttccgcgtt acataactta
      421 cggtaaatgg cccgcctggc tgaccgccca acgacccccg cccattgacg tcaataatga
      481 cgtatgttcc catagtaacg ccaataggga ctttccattg acgtcaatgg gtggagtatt
      541 tacggtaaac tgcccacttg gcagtacatc aagtgtatca tatgccaagt acgcccccta
      601 ttgacgtcaa tgacggtaaa tggcccgcct ggcattatgc ccagtacatg accttatggg
      661 actttcctac ttggcagtac atctacgtat tagtcatcgc tattaccatg ctgatgcggt
      721 tttggcagta catcaatggg cgtggatagc ggtttgactc acggggattt ccaagtctcc
      781 accccattga cgtcaatggg agtttgtttt ggcaccaaaa tcaacgggac tttccaaaat
      841 gtcgtaacaa ctccgcccca ttgacgcaaa tgggcggtag gcgtgtacgg tgggaggtct
      901 atataagcag agctggttta gtgaaccgtc agatcagatc tttgtcgatc ctaccatcca
      961 ctcgacacac ccgccagcgg ccgccaccat gttcgtcttt cttgtgttac tccccctggt
     1021 ttcgtcccag tgcgtgaact tgactacgcg aacccaactg ccgccagcat atacaaatag
     1081 tttcacccgt ggagtatact accctgataa agtgtttaga tcaagcgtac tacactctac
     1141 tcaggacctg tttctcccct tcttctccaa tgtcacatgg tttcatgcga tccacgttag
     1201 cggcaccaac gggacaaagc gctttgacaa ccctgtgctg ccattcaatg atggtgtgta
     1261 ttttgcttct accgagaaga gcaacataat tcggggctgg atcttcggaa ctaccctcga
     1321 cagtaaaact cagtcattgc tgattgtgaa taacgccaca aatgtcgtta tcaaggtctg
     1381 tgaatttcaa ttctgcaacg atccattcct tggggtgtat taccataaaa ataataagtc
     1441 ctggatggag agcgaattta gggtatactc gtctgccaac aattgtactt tcgagtatgt
     1501 gtctcagccc ttcttaatgg atctggaagg taaacagggc aactttaaga acctccgcga
     1561 gtttgtattc aaaaatatag acggatactt taagatttat tccaagcaca caccaatcaa
     1621 tttggtgcgg gatctcccgc aagggttcag cgctctggaa cctctagtgg acctccccat
     1681 cggcattaac atcacaagat tccagacgct gttagccctg catagatcat accttactcc
     1741 cggtgacagt agttctgggt ggaccgcagg cgcggctgca tattacgtgg gatatttgca
     1801 gcctcggacg tttctgctga aatacaacga gaacggcacc attacagatg ccgtggattg
     1861 cgcccttgac cccctaagcg aaactaagtg tacgcttaaa agcttcaccg tcgagaaggg
     1921 aatttaccag acttccaact ttagggtcca gccgacagaa tcaatagtta ggttcccaaa
     1981 tatcaccaat ttgtgccctt ttggggaagt cttcaatgct acacgatttg cttcggttta
     2041 tgcctggaac aggaagcgta tctcaaattg cgtcgcggac tacagcgtgc tctataatag
     2101 tgcaagtttc tcgaccttta aatgttatgg cgtgtccccg accaaactaa atgacctctg
     2161 ttttacaaac gtttacgccg attcttttgt gattcgcggt gatgaggtac gccaaatcgc
     2221 accgggccag actggcaaga ttgccgatta caactacaag ttgcctgacg acttcaccgg
     2281 atgtgttata gcctggaata gcaataatct ggattctaag gtcggaggta actataacta
     2341 cctgtataga ctgttccgta agtcaaacct gaaacccttt gagcgggaca tctccacaga
     2401 gatttaccaa gcagggtcta ccccctgcaa tggggttgaa ggattcaatt gctactttcc
     2461 attacagagc tacgggttcc agcctacgaa cggggttggt taccagcctt atagggtagt
     2521 ggtgctgtcg ttcgaactgt tgcacgctcc agctacagtg tgcgggccta aaaaatcaac
     2581 taacctggtt aaaaataagt gtgttaattt taacttcaat ggcttaaccg gaactggagt
     2641 gctcacggag tcaaacaaga aatttctacc gtttcagcaa ttcgggaggg atatcgcaga
     2701 cactacggac gcggtcagag atccacagac ccttgagatc cttgacataa caccctgctc
     2761 tttcggaggt gtctccgtaa ttacaccagg cactaatacc tctaatcagg tggccgtgct
     2821 ttatcaggat gttaactgta cagaggtccc ggtggctatc catgccgacc aattgacacc
     2881 tacgtggcgc gtctattcta ccggctccaa cgtcttccag acccgggctg gatgcttgat
     2941 aggcgcagaa cacgtaaaca actcttacga atgtgatatt cccattggag ccgggatctg
     3001 cgcaagctac cagacccaaa caaacagtcc cagacgggct cgtagcgtgg cctctcagag
     3061 cataatagcc tataccatgt cccttggcgc ggagaatagt gtggcatact caaataatag
     3121 catcgctatc cccactaact ttactatttc cgtgacgact gagattctgc cagtgtctat
     3181 gactaagaca tccgtggatt gcacaatgta tatttgtggg gattccacag agtgtagcaa
     3241 cttgttgctg caatatggat cattctgtac gcagctgaat cgcgccctca ccggcatcgc
     3301 tgtggaacag gacaagaaca ctcaagaggt ctttgctcag gtgaagcaaa tctacaagac
     3361 cccacctata aaagacttcg ggggttttaa cttctcgcag attctccccg accccagcaa
     3421 gccttcaaaa aggagcttta ttgaggacct gttgttcaac aaggttactt tagccgatgc
     3481 cggttttatc aaacagtacg gcgactgtct tggcgatata gcagcccggg atctgatttg
     3541 cgcacaaaaa ttcaatggcc ttaccgtact gccacccctt ctcaccgacg aaatgatcgc
     3601 gcagtacacc tccgcactgc tggctgggac catcacttcg ggatggacct ttggggctgg
     3661 tgctgctttg caaattccct tcgccatgca gatggcctat cgattcaatg gcataggggt
     3721 aacacagaac gtattgtatg aaaatcaaaa gctaatcgct aaccagttta attcagccat
     3781 tggtaagatc caggattcac tctccagtac agcctctgcc ctgggaaagc tccaggacgt
     3841 ggtcaaccag aacgcgcagg cattgaatac actcgtcaaa cagctgagta gcaatttcgg
     3901 cgcaatcagt agtgtcttaa acgatatact gagtaggctt gataaagtag aggccgaggt
     3961 ccagattgac agactaatca cggggcgtct tcagagttta cagacctatg tgacccaaca
     4021 gctgatccga gcagcggaaa ttcgagcaag cgcgaacctg gccgctacta aaatgagtga
     4081 gtgcgtgctg ggccaaagta aacgagtcga cttttgcggc aaagggtatc atctcatgtc
     4141 tttccctcag tccgcccctc acggtgttgt tttcctccac gtgacatacg ttcccgcgca
     4201 ggaaaagaat tttactacgg cacccgctat ttgccatgac ggaaaggctc attttccacg
     4261 ggagggagtg ttcgtttcaa acgggacaca ctggtttgta actcagcgga acttttatga
     4321 gcctcaaatc atcacgacag acaatacctt cgtgagtggc aactgcgatg tagtcatagg
     4381 cattgtgaat aacactgttt atgatccact tcagccggaa ctcgacagct tcaaagagga
     4441 attggataag tactttaaaa atcataccag tccagacgta gatctcggcg atatatcggg
     4501 cattaacgcc agtgtggtca atatacaaaa ggagattgac agactgaatg aagtagctaa
     4561 gaacctcaac gaatctctga ttgacctgca agagctaggg aagtacgagc agtatatcaa
     4621 atggccatgg tacatatggc tgggttttat cgcgggtctt attgccatag tcatggtgac
     4681 gattatgttg tgctgtatga cctcctgctg ttcttgtttg aaaggctgct gctcctgtgg
     4741 tagctgttgc aaattcgatg aagatgactc tgaacccgtg ttgaaaggcg ttaagctaca
     4801 ctacacagaa aacctttact ttcagtcgta cccctatgac gtaccagatt atgcgtaagc
     4861 tagcttgact gactgagata cagcgtacct tcagctcaca gacatgataa gatacattga
     4921 tgagtttgga caaaccacaa ctagaatgca gtgaaaaaaa tgctttattt gtgaaatttg
     4981 tgatgctatt gctttatttg taaccattat aagctgcaat aaacaagtta acaacaacaa
     5041 ttgcattcat tttatgtttc aggttcaggg ggaggtgtgg gaggtttttt aaagcaagta
     5101 aaacctctac aaatgtggta ttggcccatc tctatcggta tcgtagcata accccttggg
     5161 gcctctaaac gggtcttgag gggttttttg tgcccctcgg gccggattgc tatctaccgg
     5221 cattggcgca gaaaaaaatg cctgatgcga cgctgcgcgt cttatactcc cacatatgcc
     5281 agattcagca acggatacgg cttccccaac ttgcccactt ccatacgtgt cctccttacc
     5341 agaaatttat ccttaaggtc gtcagctatc ctgcaggcga tctctcgatt tcgatcaaga
     5401 cattccttta atggtctttt ctggacacca ctaggggtca gaagtagttc atcaaacttt
     5461 cttccctccc taatctcatt ggttaccttg ggctatcgaa acttaattaa ccagtcaagt
     5521 cagctacttg gcgagatcga cttgtctggg tttcgactac gctcagaatt gcgtcagtca
     5581 agttcgatct ggtccttgct attgcacccg ttctccgatt acgagtttca tttaaatcat
     5641 gtgagcaaaa ggccagcaaa aggccaggaa ccgtaaaaag gccgcgttgc tggcgttttt
     5701 ccataggctc cgcccccctg acgagcatca caaaaatcga cgctcaagtc agaggtggcg
     5761 aaacccgaca ggactataaa gataccaggc gtttccccct ggaagctccc tcgtgcgctc
     5821 tcctgttccg accctgccgc ttaccggata cctgtccgcc tttctccctt cgggaagcgt
     5881 ggcgctttct catagctcac gctgtaggta tctcagttcg gtgtaggtcg ttcgctccaa
     5941 gctgggctgt gtgcacgaac cccccgttca gcccgaccgc tgcgccttat ccggtaacta
     6001 tcgtcttgag tccaacccgg taagacacga cttatcgcca ctggcagcag ccactggtaa
     6061 caggattagc agagcgaggt atgtaggcgg tgctacagag ttcttgaagt ggtggcctaa
     6121 ctacggctac actagaagaa cagtatttgg tatctgcgct ctgctgaagc cagttacctt
     6181 cggaaaaaga gttggtagct cttgatccgg caaacaaacc accgctggta gcggtggttt
     6241 ttttgtttgc aagcagcaga ttacgcgcag aaaaaaagga tctcaagaag atcctttgat
     6301 cttttctacg gggtctgacg ctcagtggaa cgaaaactca cgttaaggga ttttggtcat
     6361 gagattatca aaaaggatct tcacctagat ccttttaaat taaaaatgaa gttttaaatc
     6421 aatctaaagt atatatgagt aaacttggtc tgacagttac caatgcttaa tcagtgaggc
     6481 acctatctca gcgatctgtc tatttcgttc atccatagtt gcatttaaat ttccgaactc
     6541 tccaaggccc tcgtcggaaa atcttcaaac ctttcgtccg atccatcttg caggctacct
     6601 ctcgaacgaa ctatcgcaag tctcttggcc ggccttgcgc cttggctatt gcttggcagc
     6661 gcctatcgcc aggtattact ccaatcccga atatccgaga tcgggatcac ccgagagaag
     6721 ttcaacctac atcctcaatc ccgatctatc cgagatccga ggaatatcga aatcggggcg
     6781 cgcctggcct ccgcgccggg ttttggcgcc tcccgcgggc gcccccctcg tcacggcgag
     6841 cgctgccacg tcagacgaag ggcgcaggag cgtcctgatc cttccgcccg gacgctcagg
     6901 acagcggccc gctgctcata agactcggcc ttagaacccc agtatcagca gaaggacatt
     6961 ttaggacggg acttgggtga ctctagggca ctggttttct ttccagagag cggaacaggc
     7021 gaggaaaagt agtcccttct cggcgattct gcggagggat ctccgtgggg cggtgaacgc
     7081 cgatgattat ataaggacgc gccgggtgtg gcacagctag ttccgtcgca gccgggattt
     7141 gggtcgcggt tcttgtttgt ggatcgctgt gatcgtcact tggtgagtag cgggctgctg
     7201 ggctggccgg ggctttcgtg gccgccgggc cgctcggtgg gacggaagcg tgtggagaga
     7261 ccgccaaggg ctgtagtctg ggtccgcgag caaggttgcc ctgaactggg ggttgggggg
     7321 agcgcagcaa aatggcggct gttcccgagt cttgaatgga agacgcttgt gaggcgggct
     7381 gtgaggtcgt tgaaacaagg tggggggcat ggtgggcggc aagaacccaa ggtcttgagc
     7441 ccttcgctaa tgcgggaaag ctcttattcg ggtgagatgg gctgggcacc atctggggac
     7501 cctgacgtga agtttgtcac tgactggaga actcggtttg tcgtctgttg cgggggcggc
     7561 agttatggcg gtgccgttgg gcagtgcacc cgtacctttg ggagcgcgcg ccctcgtcgt
     7621 gtcgtgacgt cacccgttct gttggcttat aatgcagggt ggggccacct gccggtaggt
     7681 gtgcggtagg cttttctccg tcgcaggacg cagggttcgg gcctagggta ggctctcctg
     7741 aatcgacagg cgccggacct ctggtgaggg gagggataag tgaggcgtca gtttctttgg
     7801 tcggttttat gtacctatct tcttaagtag ctgaagctcc ggttttgaac tatgcgctcg
     7861 gggttggcga gtgtgttttg tgaagttttt taggcacctt ttgaaatgta atcatttggg
     7921 tcaatatgta attttcagtg ttagacttgt aaattgtccg ctaaattctg gccgtttttg
     7981 gcttttttgt tagacaacat gaccgagtac aagcccacgg tgcgcctcgc cacccgcgac
     8041 gacgtcccca gggccgtacg caccctcgcc gccgcgttcg ccgactaccc cgccacgcgc
     8101 cacaccgtcg atccggaccg ccacatcgag cgggtcaccg agctgcaaga actcttcctc
     8161 acgcgcgtcg ggctcgacat cggcaaggtg tgggtcgcgg acgacggcgc cgcggtggcg
     8221 gtctggacca cgccggagag cgtcgaagcg ggggcggtgt tcgccgagat cggcccgcgc
     8281 atggccgagt tgagcggttc ccggctggcc gcgcagcaac agatggaggg cctcctggcg
     8341 ccgcaccggc ccaaggagcc cgcgtggttc ctggccaccg tcggcgtctc gcccgaccac
     8401 cagggcaagg gtctgggcag cgccgtcgtg ctccccggag tggaggccgc cgagcgcgcc
     8461 ggggtgcccg ccttcctgga gacctccgcg ccccgcaacc tccccttcta cgagcggctc
     8521 ggcttcaccg tcaccgccga cgtcgaggtg cccgaaggac cgcgcacctg gtgcatgacc
     8581 cgcaagcccg gtgcctaggc tagtatgtaa gcctagtctt agataataaa atcgctatcc
     8641 atcgaagatg gatgtgtgtt ggttttttgt gtgtgtaacg ctaggcgcgc ctggtgtacc
     8701 gagaacgatc ctctcagtgc gagtctcgac gatccatatc gttgcttggc agtcagccag
     8761 tcggaatcca gcttgggacc caggaagtcc aatcgtcaga tattgtactc aagcctggtc
     8821 acggcagcgt accgatctgt ttaaacctag atattgatag tctgatcggt caacgtataa
     8881 tcgagtccta gcttttgcaa acatctatca agagacagga tcagcaggag gctttcgcat
     8941 gagtattcaa catttccgtg tcgcccttat tccctttttt gcggcatttt gccttcctgt
     9001 ttttgctcac ccagaaacgc tggtgaaagt aaaagatgct gaagatcagt tgggtgcgcg
     9061 agtgggttac atcgaactgg atctcaacag cggtaagatc cttgagagtt ttcgccccga
     9121 agaacgcttt ccaatgatga gcacttttaa agttctgcta tgtggcgcgg tattatcccg
     9181 tattgacgcc gggcaagagc aactcggtcg ccgcatacac tattctcaga atgacttggt
     9241 tgagtattca ccagtcacag aaaagcatct tacggatggc atgacagtaa gagaattatg
     9301 cagtgctgcc ataaccatga gtgataacac tgcggccaac ttacttctga caacgattgg
     9361 aggaccgaag gagctaaccg cttttttgca caacatgggg gatcatgtaa ctcgccttga
     9421 tcgttgggaa ccggagctga atgaagccat accaaacgac gagcgtgaca ccacgatgcc
     9481 tgtagcaatg gcaacaacct tgcgtaaact attaactggc gaactactta ctctagcttc
     9541 ccggcaacag ttgatagact ggatggaggc ggataaagtt gcaggaccac ttctgcgctc
     9601 ggcccttccg gctggctggt ttattgctga taaatctgga gccggtgagc gtgggtctcg
     9661 cggtatcatt gcagcactgg ggccagatgg taagccctcc cgtatcgtag ttatctacac
     9721 gacggggagt caggcaacta tggatgaacg aaatagacag atcgctgaga taggtgcctc
     9781 actgattaag cattggtaac cgattctagg tgcattggcg cagaaaaaaa tgcctgatgc
     9841 gacgctgcgc gtcttatact cccacatatg ccagattcag caacggatac ggcttcccca
     9901 acttgcccac ttccatacgt gtcctcctta ccagaaattt atccttaaga tcccgaatcg
     9961 tt
//
